>Addgene plasmid #89077 | pJYS2.1-crtYf | addgene full sequence | sequence record 176978 | Addgene NGS Result
ACTAATAACGTAACGTGACTGGCAAGAGATATTTTTAAAACAATGAATAGGTTTACACTTACTTTAGTTT
TATGGAAATGAAAGATCATATCATATATAATCTAGAATAAAATTAACTAAAATAATTATTATCTAGATAA
AAAATTTAGAAGCCAATGAAATCTATAAATAAACTAAATTAAGTTTATTTAATTAACAACTATGGATATA
AAATAGGTACTAATCAAAATAGTGAGGAGGATATATTTGAATACATACGAACAAATTAATAAAGTGAAAA
AAATACTTCGGAAACATTTAAAAAATAACCTTATTGGTACTTACATGTTTGGATCAGGAGTTGAGAGTGG
ACTAAAACCAAATAGTGATCTTGACTTTTTAGTCGTCGTATCTGAACCATTGACAGATCAAAGTAAAGAA
ATACTTATACAAAAAATTAGACCTATTTCAAAAAAAATAGGAGATAAAAGCAACTTACGATATATTGAAT
TAACAATTATTATTCAGCAAGAAATGGTACCGTGGAATCATCCTCCCAAACAAGAATTTATTTATGGAGA
ATGGTTACAAGAGCTTTATGAACAAGGATACATTCCTCAGAAGGAATTAAATTCAGATTTAACCATAATG
CTTTACCAAGCAAAACGAAAAAATAAAAGAATATACGGAAATTATGACTTAGAGGAATTACTACCTGATA
TTCCATTTTCTGATGTGAGAAGAGCCATTATGGATTCGTCAGAGGAATTAATAGATAATTATCAGGATGA
TGAAACCAACTCTATATTAACTTTATGCCGTATGATTTTAACTATGGACACGGGTAAAATCATACCAAAA
GATATTGCGGGAAATGCAGTGGCTGAATCTTCTCCATTAGAACATAGGGAGAGAATTTTGTTAGCAGTTC
GTAGTTATCTTGGAGAGAATATTGAATGGACTAATGAAAATGTAAATTTAACTATAAACTATTTAAATAA
CAGATTAAAAAAATTATAAAAAAATTGAAAAAATGGTGGAAACACTTTTTTCAATTTTTTTGTTTTATTA
TTTAATATTTGGGAAATATTCATTCTAATTGGTAATCAGATTTTAGAAAACAATAAACCCTTGCATATGA
TATCGATGTACAGATCCCATCAATCCTGCCTATTTGCCACGTTTAACAAGGTAGTTAAGCGTTCATTTAC
GAAGAAAACACGATAAGCTGCACAAATACCTGAAAAAGTTGAACGCCCCGTGAGCGGGAACTCACAGGGC
GTCGGCTAACCCCCAGTCATCAGCTGGGAGAAAGCACTCAAGACATGACTCTAGCCGATCCGCAGGACAC
AGTCACAGCTAGCGCGTGGAAATTTTCCGCCGATCTGTTCGACACCCACCCCGAACTAGCGCTGCGCTCA
CGCGGCTGGACGGCAGAAGATCGCCGCGAACTGCTCGCTCACCTGGGACGCGAAAGCTTCCAGGGCAGCA
AGACAAGAGATTTCGCGAGCGCCTGGATTAAAAACCCGGATACCGGCGAAACCCAACCAAAGCTCTACCG
GGCTGGCTCAAAAGCGCTGACGCGGTGCCAGTACGTTGCGCTGACGCACGCGCAACATGCCGCGGTGATC
GTGCTTGACATCGATGTGCCCAGCCACCAGGCCGGCGGGAAGATTGAGCACGTAAACCCGCAGGTCTACG
CGATTTTAGAGAAATGGGCACGCCTAGAAAAAGCGCCGGCTTGGATCGGCGTGAATCCGCTGAGCGGGAA
ATGCCAGCTCATCTGGCTCATTGACCCGGTGTATGCCGCAGCAGGTAAAACCAGCCCAAATATGCGCCTG
CTGGCTGCAACGACGGAAGAAATGACTCGTGTTTTCGGCGCTGACCAGGCTTTTTCGCATAGGCTGAGCC
GGTGGCCGCTGCACGTCTCAGACGATCCGACAGCCTATAAATGGCACTGCCAGCATGATCGTGTGGATCG
GCTGGCCGACCTAATGGAGATTGCTCGAACGATGACCGGATCACAGAAGCCGAAAAAGTACATTGAGCAG
GACTTTTCCAGCGGACGCGCCCGCATTGAAGCGGCACAACGCGCCACCGCAGAAGCCAAGGCGCTAGCGA
TTTTGGACGCGAGCCTGCCGAGCGCCCTGGACGCGTCCGGCGACCTGATCGACGGCGTGCGAGTGCTCTG
GACAAATCCAGAGCGCGCAGCGCGCGACGAGACCGCGTTTCGCCACGCGTTGACCGTGGGATACCAGCTC
AAAGCTGCTGGTGAGCGCCTAAAAGATGCCAAGATCATCGACGCGTATGAAGTGGCGTACAACGTTGCCC
AGGCGGTCGGTGCAGACGGCCGGGAGCCGGATCTTCCCGCCATGCGTGATCGCCTGACGATGGCGCGTCG
TGTGCGCGGCTACGTGGCTAAAGGCCAGCCAGTCGTCCCTGCTCGTCGGGTGGAAACGCAGAGCAGCCGA
GGGCGGAAAGCTCTAGCGACGATGGGGCGACGGGGCGCAGCTACATCGAATGCACGCAGATGGGCTGACC
CAGAAAGTAAGTATGCGCAGGAGACGCGACAGCGATTAGCGGAAGCAAACAAACGCCGAGAAATGACAGG
CGAGTTGCTCGAACTTCGCGTCAAAACTGCGATCCTGGATGCCCGTTCTCAATCGGTTGCTGATCCCTCG
ACTCGTGAGCTTGCAGGCGAACTAGGTGTCAGTGAAAGGCGCATCCAACAAGTCAGAAAGGCACTTGGAA
TGGAAGCTAAACGCGGCCGTCCACGGGCTGAAAACTAATAAACGAAACACCGTCAGCAGAAAACGGTTCC
CCCCTTTAGGGGTCCCGTCCTTGCTCTGGCTCTCACTTGCCCTCACCCTCCGCTATCCACGGGCTGAAAA
CTAATAAACGAAACACCGTCAGCAGAAAACGGTTCCCCCCCTTTAGGGTGTCTCGCTCCTAGCTCTGATC
CCTCCCCGGTTCCTCCCCGGCCTGATTTTTAAGGGGGCTCACGCTGTCGGCAGAGAACGGTTCCCCCGCC
TTCTGCTCTGGCTCTTCCTCGACTCCCTCCCCCTCAAAAATCTCCTCGAGTCTAGATTGACAGCTAGCTC
AGTCCTAGGTATAATGGATCCGAATTTCTACTGTTGTAGATCAGGCAACCATAGGGCAGGAAATTTAAAT
AAAACGAAAGGCTCAGTCGAAAGACTGGGCCTTTCGTTTTATCTGTTGTTTGTCGGTGAACGCTCTCCTG
AGTAGGACAAATCCGCCGGGAGCGGATTTGAACGTTGCGAAGCAACGGCCCGGAGGGTGGCGGGCAGGAC
GCCCGCCATAAACTGCCAGGCATCAAATTAAGCAGAAGGCCATCCTGACGGATGGCCTTTTTGCGTTTCT
ACAAACTCTTAAGCTTCATATGCGGTGTGAAATACCGCACAGATGCGTAAGGAGAAAATACCGCATCAGG
CGCTCTTCCGCTTCCTCGCTCACTGACTCGCTGCGCTCGGTCGTTCGGCTGCGGCGAGCGGTATCAGCTC
ACTCAAAGGCGGTAATACGGTTATCCACAGAATCAGGGGATAACGCAGGAAAGAACATGTGAGCAAAAGG
CCAGCAAAAGGCCAGGAACCGTAAAAAGGCCGCGTTGCTGGCGTTTTTCCATAGGCTCCGCCCCCCTGAC
GAGCATCACAAAAATCGACGCTCAAGTCAGAGGTGGCGAAACCCGACAGGACTATAAAGATACCAGGCGT
TTCCCCCTGGAAGCTCCCTCGTGCGCTCTCCTGTTCCGACCCTGCCGCTTACCGGATACCTGTCCGCCTT
TCTCCCTTCGGGAAGCGTGGCGCTTTCTCATAGCTCACGCTGTAGGTATCTCAGTTCGGTGTAGGTCGTT
CGCTCCAAGCTGGGCTGTGTGCACGAACCCCCCGTTCAGCCCGACCGCTGCGCCTTATCCGGTAACTATC
GTCTTGAGTCCAACCCGGTAAGACACGACTTATCGCCACTGGCAGCAGCCACTGGTAACAGGATTAGCAG
AGCGAGGTATGTAGGCGGTGCTACAGAGTTCTTGAAGTGGTGGCCTAACTACGGCTACACTAGAAGGACA
GTATTTGGTATCTGCGCTCTGCTGAAGCCAGTTACCTTCGGAAAAAGAGTTGGTAGCTCTTGATCCGGCA
AACAAACCACCGCTGGTAGCGGTGGTTTTTTTGTTTGTAAGCAGCAGATTACGCGCAGAAAAAAAGGATC
TCAAGAAGATCCTTTGATCTTTTCTACGGGGTCTGACGCTCAGTGGAACGAAAACTCACGTTAAGGGATT
TTGGTCATGA
Features (pLannotate 1.2.2; 7 found; start..end, strand, type, name):
    235..996     +  CDS            spc: S9AD_ENTFL - Also known as aad9 From Enterococcus faecalis (Streptococcus faecalis).
   1217..1294    -  ncRNA          ctRNA pGA1: Accession: RF00236 - ctRNA
   3067..3096    +  promoter       J23119 promoter (fragment): bacterial promoter (Registry of Standard Biological Parts BBa J23119)
   3151..3232    +  terminator     rrnB T1 terminator: Escherichia coli rrnB; transcription terminator T1 from the E. coli rrnB gene
   3324..3351    +  terminator     rrnB T2 terminator: transcription terminator T2 from the E. coli rrnB gene
   3377..3430    +  misc_feature   bom (fragment): basis of mobility region from pBR322
   3616..4204    -  rep_origin     ori: high-copy-number ColE1/pMB1/pBR322/pUC origin of replication
