[The description below was written by a language model from this plasmid's Addgene catalogue record and pLannotate feature annotations shown in this document.]
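Description:
pJYS2.1-crtYf is a small (about 4.3 kb) bacterial CRISPR plasmid built from elements of pXMJ19 and pTRCmob. It is designed to supply a crRNA for genome editing in Corynebacterium glutamicum. It is propagated in E. coli through a high-copy ColE1/pUC-type origin, next to which lies a fragment of the pBR322 basis-of-mobility (bom) region. Selection is by spectinomycin resistance, conferred by the aad9 (spc) adenylyltransferase gene originating from Enterococcus faecalis. The annotation also detects a pGA1-type ctRNA, the antisense regulatory RNA associated with replicons of the corynebacterial pGA1 plasmid family. This suggests the large unannotated stretch following it carries a replication region for maintenance in C. glutamicum, although the feature table does not label such a replicon explicitly.

The payload is a compact crRNA expression cassette. A strong constitutive synthetic promoter, J23119 (annotated as a fragment), sits just upstream of a short unannotated interval of roughly fifty nucleotides, which is followed by the E. coli rrnB T1 and T2 transcription terminators. That interval is the expected position of the crRNA targeting crtYf, the insert named in the record, but the crRNA itself is not annotated. No nuclease coding sequence appears in the feature table, so the plasmid provides only the guide component. The associated publication describes a CRISPR-Cpf1 editing system, implying that the nuclease is supplied from a separate construct. According to the record, the plasmid is used for constitutive transcription of the crtYf crRNA for CRISPR work in C. glutamicum.
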