Addgene plasmid #89077: pJYS2.1-crtYf
Purpose: Constitutive transcription of crRNA of crtYF. CRISPR of C. glutamicum.
Depositing lab: Sheng Yang. Depositing organization: CAS Center for Excellence in Molecular Plant Sciences ("CEMPS"). Publication: CRISPR-Cpf1 assisted genome editing of Corynebacterium glutamicum. Jiang Y, Qian F, Yang J, Liu Y, Dong F, Xu C, Sun B, Chen B, Xu X, Li Y, Wang R, Yang S. Nat Commun. 2017 May 4;8:15179. doi: 10.1038/ncomms15179. PubMed 28469274.
Backbone
  Vector backbone: pXMJ19 and pTRCmob
  Vector type: Bacterial Expression, CRISPR
Growth in bacteria
  Bacterial resistance: Spectinomycin, 50 μg/mL
  Growth temperature: 37°C
  Growth strain: DH5alpha
  Copy number: Unknown
Gene/Insert
  Gene/Insert name: crRNA of crtYF
Terms and licenses: Academic/Nonprofit Terms; Industry Terms: Not Available to Industry
How to cite: pJYS2.1-crtYf was a gift from Sheng Yang (Addgene plasmid # 89077 ; http://n2t.net/addgene:89077 ; RRID:Addgene_89077)
